>Addgene plasmid #217919 | pBN413 | addgene full sequence | sequence record 434784 | Addgene NGS Result
GCTACAATCTCGAATGATTCTTGGCAAAACTATAGATGATTTAAACCTTCAGATTCAAATTGAACAAAAA
TATTTTCCTGTTATTGGCCGTGGGTTAGCAAGATTAATGGGAGAAAAACCAGGTAATATTGATATTACTC
GGTTATATTTGCCTGATAGTGACGATATTAGTAATAATACTCCTAGTATAATATTAACAGTAAAAGATAA
AGAAAATTATTCGATCAATAGCGATGGTATTCAACTCAATGGGGTTGTAGGGACGTTATTAAATGAAAAA
GGGATATCATTACTGGTTAACGAAATCGATGCTAAACCTGGAGATCAATTTGTTATTACACAGTTGCCTC
GATTAAAGGCCATTTCTGATCTTTTAAAAAGTTTTAGCGTTGCTGATTTGGGTAAAGATACGGGAATGTT
AACGTTGACTCTTACTGGAGATAACCCAAAAAGAATATCTCATATTTTGGACAGTATCAGTCAGAACTAT
CTTGCACAGAACATTGCTAGACAAGCTGCGCAGGATGCTAAAAGTCTCGAGTTTTTAAATCAACAATTAC
CCAAAGTTCGTGCCGAATTAGATTCTGCGGAAGACAAGTTAAATGCTTATCGTAAGCAAAAAGACTCTGT
TGACTTGAATATGGAAGCTAAATCAGTACTTGATCAAATAGTTAACGTTGATAATCAACTAAATGAATTA
ACCTTCCGTGAGGCAGAAGTTTCACAGCTATATACTAAGGAACATCCTACTTATAAGGCGTTAATGGAAA
AACGGCAAACACTTCAAGAAGAAAAATCTAAACTTAATAAGCGCGTTAGTAGTATGCCCTCGACCCAGCA
GGAGGTTCTGCGATTAAGTCGAGATGTTGAATCTGGTCGTGCTGTATATTTGCAATTGCTAAATCGGCAA
CAAGAATTAAACATTGCCAAATCAAGTGCTATTGGCAACGTTAGAATTATTGATAATGCTGTAACAGATC
CTAATCCTGTAAGACCAAAGAAGACTATCATAATTGTAATAGGTGTTGTTTTAGGGCTAATCGTTTCGGT
TGTACTGGTATTGTTCCAAGTGTTTCTACGCCGTGGTATCGAATCCCCAGAGCAACTCGAAGAAATCGGA
ATAAACGTGTATGCAAGTATTCCAATATCTGAATGGCTTACAAAAAATGCTCGTCAGTCAGGGAAAGTCA
GAAAAAATCAGTCAGACACATTGCTTGCTGTTGGTAATCCTGCCGATTTAGCTGTTGAGGCCATTCGTGG
TTTACGCACAAGTTTGCATTTTGCAATGATGGAAGCAAAAAATAATGTCCTAATGATATCGGGTGCTAGT
CCAAGCGCAGGTAAAACTTTTATTAGCAGTAACTTGGCAGCCACTATAGCAATTACAGGGAAAAAAGTTT
TATTCATTGATGCTGACCTTCGTAAGGGATATGCTCATAAAATGTTTGGTCATAAAAACGATAAAGGATT
ATCTGAGTTTTTATCTGGACAAGCCGCTGCTGAAATGATCATTGATAAAGTAGAAGGGGGGGGATTTGAT
TACATTGGTCGTGGACAAATTCCTCCAAACCCAGCTGAATTACTTATGCATCCGCGTTTTGAACAATTAT
TAAATTGGGCCTCACAAAATTATGATTTAATTATAATAGATACACCTCCAATTTTGGCAGTGACAGATGC
TGCGATTATTGGTCGATATGCTGGAACATGTCTATTAGTCGCTCGCTTTGAAAAAAATACTGTTAAAGAA
ATTGATGTAAGTATGAAGCGGTTTGAGCAAAGTGGTGTGGTAGTCAAAGGCTGTATACTTAACGGTGTTG
TAAAGAAAGCTAGCAGCTACTATAGATATGGCCATTATCATTATGGCGAGTCTGAGGAAGATAAAAAACA
CCACCACCACCACCACTGACTGCAGGCATGCAAGCTTGGCTGTTTTGGCGGATGAGAGAAGATTTTCAGC
CTGATACAGATTAAATCAGAACGCAGAAGCGGTCTGATAAAACAGAATTTGCCTGGCGGCAGTAGCGCGG
TGGTCCCACCTGACCCCATGCCGAACTCAGAAGTGAAACGCCGTAGCGCCGATGGTAGTGTGGGGTCTCC
CCATGCGAGAGTAGGGAACTGCCAGGCATCAAATAAAACGAAAGGCTCAGTCGAAAGACTGGGCCTTTCG
TTTTATCTGTTGTTTGTCGGTGAACGCTCTCCTGAGTAGGACAAATCCGCCGGGAGCGGATTTGAACGTT
GCGAAGCAACGGCCCGGAGGGTGGCGGGCAGGACGCCCGCCATAAACTGCCAGGCATCAAATTAAGCAGA
AGGCCATCCTGACGGATGGCCTTTTTGCGTTTCTACAAACTCTTTTGTTTATTTTTCTAAATACATTCAA
ATATGTATCCGCTCATGAGACAATAACCCTGATAAATGCTTCAATAATATTGAAAAAGGAAGAGTATGAG
TATTCAACATTTCCGTGTCGCCCTTATTCCCTTTTTTGCGGCATTTTGCCTTCCTGTTTTTGCTCACCCA
GAAACGCTGGTGAAAGTAAAAGATGCTGAAGATCAGTTGGGTGCACGAGTGGGTTACATCGAACTGGATC
TCAACAGCGGTAAGATCCTTGAGAGTTTTCGCCCCGAAGAACGTTTTCCAATGATGAGCACTTTTAAAGT
TCTGCTATGTGGCGCGGTATTATCCCGTGTTGACGCCGGGCAAGAGCAACTCGGTCGCCGCATACACTAT
TCTCAGAATGACTTGGTTGAGTACTCACCAGTCACAGAAAAGCATCTTACGGATGGCATGACAGTAAGAG
AATTATGCAGTGCTGCCATAACCATGAGTGATAACACTGCGGCCAACTTACTTCTGACAACGATCGGAGG
ACCGAAGGAGCTAACCGCTTTTTTGCACAACATGGGGGATCATGTAACTCGCCTTGATCGTTGGGAACCG
GAGCTGAATGAAGCCATACCAAACGACGAGCGTGACACCACGATGCCTGTAGCAATGGCAACAACGTTGC
GCAAACTATTAACTGGCGAACTACTTACTCTAGCTTCCCGGCAACAATTAATAGACTGGATGGAGGCGGA
TAAAGTTGCAGGACCACTTCTGCGCTCGGCCCTTCCGGCTGGCTGGTTTATTGCTGATAAATCTGGAGCC
GGTGAGCGTGGGTCTCGCGGTATCATTGCAGCACTGGGGCCAGATGGTAAGCCCTCCCGTATCGTAGTTA
TCTACACGACGGGGAGTCAGGCAACTATGGATGAACGAAATAGACAGATCGCTGAGATAGGTGCCTCACT
GATTAAGCATTGGTAACTGTCAGACCAAGTTTACTCATATATACTTTAGATTGATT
[125 nt withheld, positions 3347-3471]
C
[141 nt withheld, positions 3473-3613]
CCTTTGACGTTGGAGTCCACGTTCTTT
[37 nt withheld, positions 3641-3677]
ACCCTATCTCGGGCTATTCTTTTGATTTATAAGGGATTTTGCCGATTTCGGCCTATTGGTTAAAAAATGA
GCTGATTTAACAAAAATTTAACGCGAATTTTAACAAAATATTAACGTTTACAATTTAAAAGGATCTAGGT
GAAGATCCTTTTTGATAATCTCATGACCAAAATCCCTTAACGTGAGTTTTCGTTCCACTGAGCGTCAGAC
CCCGTAGAAAAGATCAAAGGATCTTCTTGAGATCCTTTTTTTCTGCGCGTAATCTGCTGCTTGCAAACAA
AAAAACCACCGCTACCAGCGGTGGTTTGTTTGCCGGATCAAGAGCTACCAACTCTTTTTCCGAAGGTAAC
TGGCTTCAGCAGAGCGCAGATACCAAATACTGTCCTTCTAGTGTAGCCGTAGTTAGGCCACCACTTCAAG
AACTCTGTAGCACCGCCTACATACCTCGCTCTGCTAATCCTGTTACCAGTGGCTGCTGCCAGTGGCGATA
AGTCGTGTCTTACCGGGTTGGACTCAAGACGATAGTTACCGGATAAGGCGCAGCGGTCGGGCTGAACGGG
GGGTTCGTGCACACAGCCCAGCTTGGAGCGAACGACCTACACCGAACTGAGATACCTACAGCGTGAGCTA
TGAGAAAGCGCCACGCTTCCCGAAGGGAGAAAGGCGGACAGGTATCCGGTAAGCGGCAGGGTCGGAACAG
GAGAGCGCACGAGGGAGCTTCCAGGGGGAAACGCCTGGTATCTTTATAGTCCTGTCGGGTTTCGCCACCT
CTGACTTGAGCGTCGATTTTTGTGATGCTCGTCAGGGGGGCGGAGCCTATGGAAAAACGCCAGCAACGCG
GCCTTTTTACGGTTCCTGGCCTTTTGCTGGCCTTTTGCTCACATGTTCTTTCCTGCGTTATCCCCTGATT
CTGTGGATAACCGTATTACCGCCTTTGAGTGAGCTGATACCGCTCGCCGCAGCCGAACGACCGAGCGCAG
CGAGTCAGTGAGCGAGGAAGCGGAAGAGCGCCTGATGCGGTATTTTCTCCTTACGCATCTGTGCGGTATT
TCACACCGCATAGGGTCATGGCTGCGCCCCGACACCCGCCAACACCCGCTGACGCGCCCTGACGGGCTTG
TCTGCTCCCGGCATCCGCTTACAGACAAGCTGTGACCGTCTCCGGGAGCTGCATGTGTCAGAGGTTTTCA
CCGTCATCACCGAAACGCGCGAGGCAGAAGGAGATGGCGCCCAACAGTCCCCCGGCCACGGGGCCTGCCA
CCATACCCACGCCGAAACAAGCGCTCATGAGCCCGAAGTGGCGAGCCCGATCTTCCCCATCGGTGATGTC
GGCGATATAGGCGCCAGCAACCGCACCTGTGGCGCCGGTGATGCCGGCCACGATGCGTCCGGCGTAGAGG
ATCTGCTCATGTTTGACAGCTTATCATCGATGCATAATGTGCCTGTCAAATGGACGAAGCAGGGATTCTG
CAAACCCTATGCTACTCCGTCAAGCCGTCAATTGTCTGATTCGTTACCAATTATGACAACTTGACGGCTA
CATCATTCACTTTTTCTTCACAACCGGCACGGAACTCGCTCGGGCTGGCCCCGGTGCATTTTTTAAATAC
CCGCGAGAAATAGAGTTGATCGTCAAAACCAACATTGCGACCGACGGTGGCGATAGGCATCCGGGTGGTG
CTCAAAAGCAGCTTCGCCTGGCTGATACGTTGGTCCTCGCGCCAGCTTAAGACGCTAATCCCTAACTGCT
GGCGGAAAAGATGTGACAGACGCGACGGCGACAAGCAAACATGCTGTGCGACGCTGGCGATATCAAAATT
GCTGTCTGCCAGGTGATCGCTGATGTACTGACAAGCCTCGCGTACCCGATTATCCATCGGTGGATGGAGC
GACTCGTTAATCGCTTCCATGCGCCGCAGTAACAATTGCTCAAGCAGATTTATCGCCAGCAGCTCCGAAT
AGCGCCCTTCCCCTTGCCCGGCGTTAATGATTTGCCCAAACAGGTCGCTGAAATGCGGCTGGTGCGCTTC
ATCCGGGCGAAAGAACCCCGTATTGGCAAATATTGACGGCCAGTTAAGCCATTCATGCCAGTAGGCGCGC
GGACGAAAGTAAACCCACTGGTGATACCATTCGCGAGCCTCCGGATGACGACCGTAGTGATGAATCTCTC
CTGGCGGGAACAGCAAAATATCACCCGGTCGGCAAACAAATTCTCGTCCCTGATTTTTCACCACCCCCTG
ACCGCGAATGGTGAGATTGAGAATATAACCTTTCATTCCCAGCGGTCGGTCGATAAAAAAATCGAGATAA
CCGTTGGCCTCAATCGGCGTTAAACCCGCCACCAGATGGGCATTAAACGAGTATCCCGGCAGCAGGGGAT
CATTTTGCGCTTCAGCCATACTTTTCATACTCCCGCCATTCAGAGAAGAAACCAATTGTCCATATTGCAT
CAGACATTGCCGTCACTGCGTCTTTTACTGGCTCTTCTCGCTAACCAAACCGGTAACCCCGCTTATTAAA
AGCATTCTGTAACAAAGCGGGACCAAAGCCATGACAAAAACGCGTAACAAAAGTGTCTATAATCACGGCA
GAAAAGTCCACATTGATTATTTGCACGGCGTCACACTTTGCTATGCCATAGCATTTTTATCCATAAGATT
AGCGGATCCTACCTGACGCTTTTTATCGCAACTCTCTACTGTTTCTCCATACCCGTTTTTTTGGGCTAGC
AGGAGGAATTCACCATGACTTCAGTCACATCTAAGCAATCAACGATACTAGGATCTGATGAAATAGATTT
AGGTCGCGTTATCGGTGAGCTAATTGATCATCGTAAGCTTATTATATCTATAACATCGGTTTTTACCTTA
TTTGCAATACTCTATGCATTATTAGCGACTCCTATCTATGAGACGGATGCGCTAATTCAAATAGAGCAGA
AGCAAGGTAATGCTATACTAAGCAGTCTAAGTCAGGTTTTACCTGATGGCCAACCCCAATCTGCACCTGA
AACAGCTTT
Features (pLannotate 1.2.2; 16 found; start..end, strand, type, name):
   1889..1906    +  CDS            9xHis (fragment): 9xHis affinity tag
   1910..1927    +  misc_feature   MCS (fragment): pUC18/19 multiple cloning site
   2011..2126    +  ncRNA          5S rRNA: Accession: RF00001 - 5S ribosomal RNA
   2130..2216    +  terminator     rrnB T1 terminator: Escherichia coli rrnB; transcription terminator T1 from the E. coli rrnB gene
   2308..2335    +  terminator     rrnB T2 terminator: transcription terminator T2 from the E. coli rrnB gene
   2354..2445    +  promoter       AmpR promoter: bla
   2446..3306    +  CDS            AmpR: β-lactamase; bla; confers resistance to ampicillin, carbenicillin, and related antibiotics
   3348..3728    +  rep_origin     M13 ori (sequence partly withheld): M13 bacteriophage origin of replication; arrow indicates direction of (+) strand synthesis
   3914..4502    +  rep_origin     ori: high-copy-number ColE1/pMB1/pBR322/pUC origin of replication
   4688..4739    -  misc_feature   bom (fragment): basis of mobility region from pBR322
   4855..4894    -  CDS            rop (fragment): Rop protein, which maintains plasmids at low copy number; rop
   4895..5080    -  CDS            TcR (fragment): tetracycline efflux protein; tet; confers resistance to tetracycline
   5090..5108    +  promoter       tet promoter (fragment): E. coli promoter for tetracycline efflux protein gene
   5198..6076    -  CDS            araC: L-arabinose regulatory protein; araC
   6103..6387    +  promoter       araBAD promoter: araBAD; promoter of the L-arabinose operon of E. coli; the araC regulatory gene is transcribed in the opposite direction (Guzman et al., 1995)
   6422..1843    +  CDS            YC06_KLEPN (across the origin): Experimental evidence at protein level: Swiss-Prot protein existence level 1. From Klebsiella pneumoniae.
