[The description below was written by a language model from this plasmid's Addgene catalogue record and pLannotate feature annotations shown in this document.]
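Description:
pBN413 is a bacterial expression plasmid built on the pBAD24 backbone for arabinose-inducible production of a mutant form of Wzc, the tyrosine autokinase from the capsule-producing Escherichia coli strain E69 (serotype O9a:K30). The sequenced record is 6,696 nt. It is propagated in E. coli through a ColE1/pMB1-type origin and selected with ampicillin via the bla (β-lactamase) gene and its own promoter. An M13 phage origin is also present, along with non-functional pBR322 remnants (fragments of bom, rop, the tetracycline resistance gene and its promoter) that are carried over from the backbone's lineage.

The roughly 2.2 kb insert, introduced by Gibson assembly, sits downstream of the araBAD promoter, with the divergently transcribed araC regulator providing repression in the absence of L-arabinose and activation when it is added. The open reading frame spans the numbering origin of the circular record. The automated annotation labels it by homology to a Klebsiella pneumoniae protein, whereas the catalogue identifies it as E. coli Wzc. It is followed by a C-terminal hexahistidine tag (detected as a partial match to a longer His tag) for metal-affinity purification, a residual piece of polylinker, and the rrnB T1 and T2 terminators with the adjoining 5S rRNA segment. The encoded protein carries Y715E, Y717E and Y718E substitutions together with N711Y. Tyrosine-to-glutamate changes are commonly used to mimic phosphorylation, and the associated publication concerns the molecular basis of Wzc phosphorylation, so the construct evidently serves to produce a defined variant for that work, although the record does not spell out the rationale for each mutation.
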