Addgene plasmid #217919: pBN413
Purpose: express E. coli E69 (O9a:K30) Wzc with Y715E, Y717E, Y718E and N711Y mutations
Depositing lab: James Naismith. Depositing organization: Rosalind Franklin Institute. Publication: Molecular basis for the phosphorylation of bacterial tyrosine kinase Wzc. Yang Y, Batista M, Clarke BR, Agyare-Tabbi MR, Song H, Kuehfuss NM, Le Bas A, Robinson CV, Whitfield C, Stansfeld PJ, Naismith JH, Liu J. Nat Commun. 2025 Apr 11;16(1):3437. doi: 10.1038/s41467-025-58693-7. PubMed 40210632.
Backbone
  Vector backbone: pBAD24
  Backbone size w/o insert (bp): 4542
  Vector type: Bacterial Expression
Growth in bacteria
  Bacterial resistance: Ampicillin, 100 μg/mL
  Growth temperature: 37°C
  Growth strain: DH5alpha
  Copy number: Unknown
Gene/Insert
  Gene/Insert name: E. coli E69 (O9a:K30) Wzc with Y715E, Y717E, Y718E and N711Y mutations
  Insert size (bp): 2184
  Mutation: Y715E, Y717E, Y718E, N711Y
  Tag / fusion protein: hexa-histidine tag (C terminal on insert)
  Cloning method: Gibson Cloning
  Sequencing primers: 5′ pBADF; 3′ pBADR
Terms and licenses: Academic/Nonprofit Terms; Industry Terms: Not Available to Industry
How to cite: pBN413 was a gift from James Naismith (Addgene plasmid # 217919 ; http://n2t.net/addgene:217919 ; RRID:Addgene_217919)
