>Addgene plasmid #217919 | pBN413 | depositor partial sequence | sequence record 429060 | pBN413 sequence 2184 bps
ATGACTTCAGTCACATCTAAGCAATCAACGATACTAGGATCTGATGAAATAGATTTAGGTCGCGTTATCG
GTGAGCTAATTGATCATCGTAAGCTTATTATATCTATAACATCGGTTTTTACCTTATTTGCAATACTCTA
TGCATTATTAGCGACTCCTATCTATGAGACGGATGCGCTAATTCAAATAGAGCAGAAGCAAGGTAATGCT
ATACTAAGCAGTCTAAGTCAGGTTTTACCTGATGGCCAACCCCAATCTGCACCTGAAACAGCTTTGCTAC
AATCTCGAATGATTCTTGGCAAAACTATAGATGATTTAAACCTTCAGATTCAAATTGAACAAAAATATTT
TCCTGTTATTGGCCGTGGGTTAGCAAGATTAATGGGAGAAAAACCAGGTAATATTGATATTACTCGGTTA
TATTTGCCTGATAGTGACGATATTAGTAATAATACTCCTAGTATAATATTAACAGTAAAAGATAAAGAAA
ATTATTCGATCAATAGCGATGGTATTCAACTCAATGGGGTTGTAGGGACGTTATTAAATGAAAAAGGGAT
ATCATTACTGGTTAACGAAATCGATGCTAAACCTGGAGATCAATTTGTTATTACACAGTTGCCTCGATTA
AAGGCCATTTCTGATCTTTTAAAAAGTTTTAGCGTTGCTGATTTGGGTAAAGATACGGGAATGTTAACGT
TGACTCTTACTGGAGATAACCCAAAAAGAATATCTCATATTTTGGACAGTATCAGTCAGAACTATCTTGC
ACAGAACATTGCTAGACAAGCTGCGCAGGATGCTAAAAGTCTCGAGTTTTTAAATCAACAATTACCCAAA
GTTCGTGCCGAATTAGATTCTGCGGAAGACAAGTTAAATGCTTATCGTAAGCAAAAAGACTCTGTTGACT
TGAATATGGAAGCTAAATCAGTACTTGATCAAATAGTTAACGTTGATAATCAACTAAATGAATTAACCTT
CCGTGAGGCAGAAGTTTCACAGCTATATACTAAGGAACATCCTACTTATAAGGCGTTAATGGAAAAACGG
CAAACACTTCAAGAAGAAAAATCTAAACTTAATAAGCGCGTTAGTAGTATGCCCTCGACCCAGCAGGAGG
TTCTGCGATTAAGTCGAGATGTTGAATCTGGTCGTGCTGTATATTTGCAATTGCTAAATCGGCAACAAGA
ATTAAACATTGCCAAATCAAGTGCTATTGGCAACGTTAGAATTATTGATAATGCTGTAACAGATCCTAAT
CCTGTAAGACCAAAGAAGACTATCATAATTGTAATAGGTGTTGTTTTAGGGCTAATCGTTTCGGTTGTAC
TGGTATTGTTCCAAGTGTTTCTACGCCGTGGTATCGAATCCCCAGAGCAACTCGAAGAAATCGGAATAAA
CGTGTATGCAAGTATTCCAATATCTGAATGGCTTACAAAAAATGCTCGTCAGTCAGGGAAAGTCAGAAAA
AATCAGTCAGACACATTGCTTGCTGTTGGTAATCCTGCCGATTTAGCTGTTGAGGCCATTCGTGGTTTAC
GCACAAGTTTGCATTTTGCAATGATGGAAGCAAAAAATAATGTCCTAATGATATCGGGTGCTAGTCCAAG
CGCAGGTAAAACTTTTATTAGCAGTAACTTGGCAGCCACTATAGCAATTACAGGGAAAAAAGTTTTATTC
ATTGATGCTGACCTTCGTAAGGGATATGCTCATAAAATGTTTGGTCATAAAAACGATAAAGGATTATCTG
AGTTTTTATCTGGACAAGCCGCTGCTGAAATGATCATTGATAAAGTAGAAGGGGGGGGATTTGATTACAT
TGGTCGTGGACAAATTCCTCCAAACCCAGCTGAATTACTTATGCATCCGCGTTTTGAACAATTATTAAAT
TGGGCCTCACAAAATTATGATTTAATTATAATAGATACACCTCCAATTTTGGCAGTGACAGATGCTGCGA
TTATTGGTCGATATGCTGGAACATGTCTATTAGTCGCTCGCTTTGAAAAAAATACTGTTAAAGAAATTGA
TGTAAGTATGAAGCGGTTTGAGCAAAGTGGTGTGGTAGTCAAAGGCTGTATACTTAACGGTGTTGTAAAG
AAAGCTAGCAGCTACTATAGATATGGCCATTATCATTATGGCGAGTCTGAGGAAGATAAAAAACACCACC
ACCACCACCACTGA
